Addgene plasmid #22583: Flag-HA-USP43
Depositing lab: Wade Harper. Depositing organization: Harvard Medical School. Publication: Defining the human deubiquitinating enzyme interaction landscape. Sowa ME, Bennett EJ, Gygi SP, Harper JW. Cell. 2009 Jul 23. 138(2):389-403. 10.1016/j.cell.2009.04.042 PubMed 19615732.
Backbone
  Vector backbone: pDEST_LTR_N_FLAG_HA_IRES_puro
  Backbone manufacturer: Harper_Lab
  Backbone size w/o insert (bp): 6521
  Vector type: Mammalian Expression, Retroviral
  Selectable markers: Puromycin
Growth in bacteria
  Bacterial resistance: Ampicillin, 100 μg/mL
  Growth temperature: 37°C
  Growth strain: DH5alpha
  Copy number: High Copy
Gene/Insert
  Gene/Insert name: USP43 (alt names: ubiquitin specific peptidase 43; FLJ30626)
  Species: H. sapiens (human)
  Mutation: not FL, missing first 108 aa
  GenBank ID: NM_153210
  Entrez Gene: USP43
  Tag / fusion protein: HA (N terminal on backbone); FLAG (N terminal on backbone)
  Cloning method: Gateway Cloning; 5′ cloning site GATEWAY_LR (unknown if destroyed); 3′ cloning site GATEWAY_LR (unknown if destroyed)
  Sequencing primers: 5′ CAGCCCTCACTCCTTCTCTAGG; 3′ CAAGCGGCTTCGGCCAGTAAC
Terms and licenses: Academic/Nonprofit Terms; Industry Terms: Not Available to Industry
How to cite: Flag-HA-USP43 was a gift from Wade Harper (Addgene plasmid # 22583 ; http://n2t.net/addgene:22583 ; RRID:Addgene_22583)
