[The description below was written by a language model from this plasmid's Addgene catalogue record and pLannotate feature annotations shown in this document.]
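Description:
Flag-HA-USP43 is a gammaretroviral mammalian expression plasmid built by Gateway LR recombination into the destination vector pDEST_LTR_N_FLAG_HA_IRES_puro. In bacteria it is maintained through a high-copy ColE1/pUC-type origin and selected with ampicillin via the β-lactamase gene. The backbone also carries short, non-functional remnants of lac, rop, bom, tetracycline-resistance and env sequences left over from earlier vector construction. The viral portion consists of murine embryonic stem cell virus 5′ and 3′ long terminal repeats, the MESV Ψ packaging signal and a truncated MMLV gag segment lacking its start codon. Together these allow the transcript to be packaged into retroviral particles when gag, pol and env are supplied in trans. They also allow the cassette to integrate into target-cell genomes.

The payload is human USP43 (ubiquitin specific peptidase 43), a deubiquitinating enzyme. The record notes that the clone is not full length and lacks the first 108 amino acids. The open reading frame is flanked by attB1 and attB2 sites from the Gateway reaction and sits downstream of vector-encoded N-terminal FLAG and HA epitopes, giving a tandem-tagged fusion protein. No separate internal promoter is annotated, so expression appears to be driven from the 5′ LTR. An EMCV IRES placed after the insert allows puromycin N-acetyltransferase to be translated from the same transcript, which links puromycin resistance to expression of the tagged protein. This design suits the generation of stably transduced cell lines. The dual tag supports immunoprecipitation and detection of USP43, consistent with the associated study mapping interaction partners of human deubiquitinating enzymes.
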