Features (pLannotate 1.2.2; 23 found; start..end, strand, type, name):
      1..417     +  CDS            gag (truncated): truncated Moloney murine leukemia virus (MMLV) gag gene lacking the start codon
    442..462     +  CDS            FLAG (fragment): FLAG® epitope tag, followed by an enterokinase cleavage site
    475..501     +  CDS            3xHA (fragment): three tandem HA epitope tags
    518..535     +  protein_bind   attB1 (fragment): mutant version of attB; core recombination site for the Gateway® BP reaction BP Clonase™
    544..3585    +  CDS            USP43 (fragment): UBP43_HUMAN - Experimental evidence at protein level: Swiss-Prot protein existence level 1. May recognize and hydrolyze the peptide bond at the C- terminal Gly of ubiquitin. Involved in the processing of poly-ubiquitin precursors as well as that of ubiquitinated proteins (By similarity). From Homo sapiens (Human).
   3593..3610    -  protein_bind   attB2 (fragment): mutant version of attB; core recombination site for the Gateway® BP reaction BP Clonase™
   3729..4191    +  misc_feature   IRES: internal ribosome entry site (IRES) of the encephalomyocarditis virus (EMCV)
   4205..4804    +  CDS            PuroR: puromycin N-acetyltransferase; pac from Streptomyces alboniger; confers resistance to puromycin
   4880..5394    +  LTR            3' LTR: 3' long terminal repeat from murine embryonic stem cell virus
   5556..5572    -  protein_bind   lac operator: The lac repressor binds to the lac operator to inhibit transcription in E. coli. This inhibition can be relieved by adding lactose or isopropyl-β-D-thiogalactopyranoside (IPTG). lac repressor encoded by lacI
   5580..5610    -  promoter       lac promoter: promoter for the E. coli lac operon
   5625..5646    -  protein_bind   CAP binding site: CAP binding activates transcription in the presence of cAMP. E. coli catabolite activator protein
   5659..5751    -  CDS            lacI (fragment): lac repressor; lacI; The lac repressor binds to the lac operator to inhibit transcription in E. coli. This inhibition can be relieved by adding lactose or isopropyl-β-D-thiogalactopyranoside (IPTG).
   5934..6522    -  rep_origin     ori: high-copy-number ColE1/pMB1/pBR322/pUC origin of replication
   6693..7553    -  CDS            AmpR: β-lactamase; bla; confers resistance to ampicillin, carbenicillin, and related antibiotics
   7554..7658    -  promoter       AmpR promoter: bla
   7753..7788    +  CDS            rop (fragment): Rop protein, which maintains plasmids at low copy number; rop
   7890..7989    +  misc_feature   bom (fragment): basis of mobility region from pBR322
   7995..8144    -  CDS            lacZα (fragment): LacZα fragment of β-galactosidase; lacZ fragment
   8144..8345    -  CDS            TcR (fragment): tetracycline efflux protein; tet; confers resistance to tetracycline
   8346..8444    +  CDS            env (fragment): murine leukemia virus gPr80 envelope polyprotein precursor; env; proteolytically cleaved into gp70SU and p15TM subunits
   8486..9002    +  LTR            5' LTR: 5' long terminal repeat from murine embryonic stem cell virus
   9066..9407    +  misc_feature   MESV Ψ: packaging signal of murine embryonic stem cell virus
>Addgene plasmid #22583 | Flag-HA-USP43 | addgene full sequence | sequence record 313906 | Addgene NGS Result
GGCCAGACTGTTACCACTCCCTTAAGTTTGACCTTAGGTCACTGGAAAGATGTCGAGCGGATCGCTCACA
ACCAGTCGGTAGATGTCAAGAAGAGACGTTGGGTTACCTTCTGCTCTGCAGAATGGCCAACCTTTAACGT
CGGATGGCCGCGAGACGGCACCTTTAACCGAGACCTCATCACCCAGGTTAAGATCAAGGTCTTTTCACCT
GGCCCGCATGGACACCCAGACCAGGTCCCCTACATCGTGACCTGGGAAGCCTTGGCTTTTGACCCCCCTC
CCTGGGTCAAGCCCTTTGTACACCCTAAGCCTCCGCCTCCTCTTCCTCCATCCGCCCCGTCTCTCCCCCT
TGAACCTCCTCGTTCGACCCCGCCTCGATCCTCCCTTTATCCAGCCCTCACTCCTTCTCTAGGCGCCGGA
ATTAGATCTGCCACCATGGACTACAAGGATGACGATGACAAGCTCGATGGAGGATACCCATACGATGTTC
CAGATTACGCTGCTCGAGGTTATCAAACAAGTTTGTACAAAAAAGTTGGCATGTGTTTCATGAACGCGGT
GGTGCAGTGTCTCAGCAACACCGACCTGCTGGCCGAGTTCCTGGCGCTGGGGCGCTACCGGGCGGCTCCG
GGCCGCGCCGAGGTCACCGAGCAGCTGGCGGCGCTGGTGCGCGCGCTCTGGACTCGCGAATACACGCCCC
AACTTTCTGCGGAGTTCAAGAATGCAGTTTCCAAGTACGGCTCTCAGTTCCAAGGCAATTCCCAGCACGA
CGCCCTGGAATTCCTGCTCTGGTTGCTGGATCGTGTACATGAGGACCTGGAGGGTTCATCCCGAGGGCCG
GTGTCGGAGAAGCTTCCGCCTGAAGCCACTAAAACCTCTGAGAACTGCCTGTCACCATCAGCTCAGCTTC
CTCTAGGTCAAAGCTTTGTGCAAAGCCACTTTCAAGCACAATATAGATCTTCCTTGACTTGTCCCCACTG
CCTGAAACAGAGCAACACCTTTGATCCTTTCCTGTGTGTGTCCCTACCTATCCCCTTGCGCCAGACGAGG
TTCTTGAGTGTCACCTTGGTCTTCCCCTCTAAGAGCCAGCGGTTCCTGCGGGTTGGCCTGGCCGTGCCGA
TCCTCAGCACAGTGGCAGCCCTGAGGAAGATGGTTGCAGAGGAAGGAGGCGTCCCTGCAGATGAGGTGAT
CTTGGTTGAACTGTATCCCAGTGGATTCCAGCGGTCTTTCTTTGATGAAGAGGACCTGAATACCATCGCA
GAGGGAGATAATGTGTATGCCTTTCAAGTTCCTCCCTCACCCAGCCAGGGGACTCTCTCAGCTCATCCAC
TGGGTCTGTCGGCCTCTCCACGCCTGGCAGCCCGTGAGGGCCAGCGATTCTCCCTCTCTCTCCACAGTGA
GAGCAAGGTGCTAATCCTCTTCTGTAACTTGGTGGGGTCAGGGCAGCAGGCTAGCAGGTTTGGGCCACCC
TTCCTGATAAGGGAAGACAGAGCTGTTTCCTGGGCCCAGCTCCAGCAGTCTATCCTCAGCAAGGTCCGCC
ATCTTATGAAGAGTGAGGCCCCTGTACAGAACCTGGGGTCTCTGTTCTCCATCCGTGTTGTGGGACTCTC
TGTGGCCTGCAGCTATTTGTCTCCGAAGGACAGTCGGCCCCTCTGTCACTGGGCAGTTGACAGGGTTTTG
CATCTCAGGAGGCCAGGAGGCCCTCCACATGTCAAGCTGGCGGTGGAGTGGGATAGCTCTGTCAAGGAGC
GCCTGTTCGGGAGCCTCCAGGAGGAGCGAGCGCAGGATGCCGACAGTGTGTGGCAGCAGCAGCAGGCGCA
TCAGCAGCACAGCTGTACCTTGGATGAATGTTTTCAGTTCTACACCAAGGAGGAGCAGCTGGCCCAGGAT
GACGCCTGGAAGTGTCCTCACTGCCAAGTCCTGCAGCAGGGGATGGTGAAGCTGAGTTTGTGGACGCTGC
CTGACATCCTCATCATCCACCTCAAAAGGTTCTGCCAGGTGGGCGAGAGAAGAAACAAGCTCTCCACGCT
GGTGAAGTTTCCGCTCTCTGGACTCAACATGGCTCCCCATGTGGCCCAGAGAAGCACCAGCCCTGAGGCA
GGACTGGGCCCCTGGCCTTCCTGGAAGCAGCCGGACTGCCTGCCCACCAGTTACCCGCTGGACTTCCTGT
ACGACCTGTATGCCGTCTGCAACCACCATGGCAACCTGCAAGGTGGGCATTACACAGCCTACTGCCGGAA
CTCTCTGGATGGCCAGTGGTACAGTTATGATGACAGCACGGTGGAACCGCTTCGAGAAGATGAGGTCAAC
ACCAGAGGGGCTTATATCCTGTTCTATCAGAAGCGGAACAGCATCCCTCCCTGGTCAGCCAGCAGCTCCA
TGAGAGGCTCTACCAGCTCCTCCCTGTCTGATCACTGGCTCTTACGGCTCGGGAGCCACGCTGGCAGCAC
AAGGGGAAGCCTGCTGTCCTGGAGCTCTGCCCCCTGCCCCTCCCTGCCCCAGGTTCCTGACTCTCCCATC
TTCACCAACAGCCTCTGCAATCAGGAAAAGGGAGGGTTGGAGCCCAGGCGTTTGGTACGGGGCGTGAAAG
GCAGAAGCATTAGCATGAAGGCACCCACCACTTCCCGAGCCAAGCAGGGACCATTCAAGACCATGCCTCT
GCGGTGGTCCTTTGGATCCAAGGAGAAACCACCAGGTGCCTCCGTCGAGTTGGTGGAGTACTTGGAATCC
AGACGAAGACCTCGGTCCACGAGCCAGTCCATTGTGTCGCTGTTGACGGGCACTGCGGGTGAGGATGAGA
AGTCAGCATCGCCGAGGTCCAACGTCGCCCTTCCTGCTAACAGCGAAGATGGTGGGCGGGCCATTGAAAG
AGGTCCAGCCGGGGTGCCCTGTCCCTCGGCTCAACCCAACCACTGTCTGGCCCCTGGAAACTCAGATGGT
CCAAACACAGCAAGGAAACTCAAGGAAAATGCAGGGCAGGACATCAAGCTTCCCAGAAAGTTTGACCTGC
CTCTCACTGTGATGCCTTCAGTGGAGCATGAGAAACCAGCTCGACCGGAGGGCCAGAAGGCCATGAACTG
GAAGGAGAGCTTCCAGATGGGAAGCAAAAGCAGCCCACCCTCCCCCTATATGGGATTCTCTGGAAACAGC
AAAGACAGTCGCCGAGGCACCTCTGAGCTAGACAGACCCCTGCAGGGGACACTCACCCTTCTGAGGTCCG
TGTTTCGGAAGAAGGAGAACAGGAGGAATGAGAGGGCAGAGGTCTCTCCACAGGTGCCCCCCGTCTCCCT
GGTGAGTGGCGGGCTGAGCCCTGCCATGGACGGGCAGGCTCCAGGCTCACCTCCTGCCCTCAGGATCCCA
GAGGGCCTGGCCAGGGGCCTGGGCAGCCGGCTCGAGAGGGATGTCTGGTCAGCCCCCAGCTCTCTCCGCC
TCCCTCGTAAAGCCAGCAGGGCCCCGAGAGGCAGTGCACTGGGCATGTCACAAAGGACTGTTCCAGGGGA
GCAGGCTTCTTATGGCACCTTTCAGAGGGTCAAATATCACACTCTTTCTTTAGGTCGAAAGAAAACCTTA
CCGGAGTCCAGCTTTTGACCAACTTTCTTGTACAAAGTGGTTCGATAACGAATTCCGCCCCCCCCCCCTA
ACGTTACTGGCCGAAGCCGCTTGGAATAAGGCCGGTGTGCGTTTGTCTATATGTTATTTTCCACCATATT
GCCGTCTTTTGGCAATGTGAGGGCCCGGAAACCTGGCCCTGTCTTCTTGACGAGCATTCCTAGGGGTCTT
TCCCCTCTCGCCAAAGGAATGCAAGGTCTGTTGAATGTCGTGAAGGAAGCAGTTCCTCTGGAAGCTTCTT
GAAGACAAACAACGTCTGTAGCGACCCTTTGCAGGCAGCGGAACCCCCCACCTGGCGACAGGTGCCTCTG
CGGCCAAAAGCCACGTGTATAAGATACACCTGCAAAGGCGGCACAACCCCAGTGCCACGTTGTGAGTTGG
ATAGTTGTGGAAAGAGTCAAATGGCTCTCCTCAAGCGTATTCAACAAGGGGCTGAAGGATGCCCAGAAGG
TACCCCATTGTATGGGATCTGATCTGGGGCCTCGGTGCACATGCTTTACATGTGTTTAGTCGAGGTTAAA
AAAACGTCTAGGCCCCCCGAACCACGGGGACGTGGTTTTCCTTTGAAAAACACGATGATAATATGGCCAC
AACCATGACCGAGTACAAGCCCACGGTGCGCCTCGCCACCCGCGACGACGTCCCCAGGGCCGTACGCACC
CTCGCCGCCGCGTTCGCCGACTACCCCGCCACGCGCCACACCGTCGATCCGGACCGCCACATCGAGCGGG
TCACCGAGCTGCAAGAACTCTTCCTCACGCGCGTCGGGCTCGACATCGGCAAGGTGTGGGTCGCGGACGA
CGGCGCCGCGGTGGCGGTCTGGACCACGCCGGAGAGCGTCGAAGCGGGGGCGGTGTTCGCCGAGATCGGC
CCGCGCATGGCCGAGTTGAGCGGTTCCCGGCTGGCCGCGCAGCAACAGATGGAAGGCCTCCTGGCGCCGC
ACCGGCCCAAGGAGCCCGCGTGGTTCCTGGCCACCGTCGGCGTCTCGCCCGACCACCAGGGCAAGGGTCT
GGGCAGCGCCGTCGTGCTCCCCGGAGTGGAGGCGGCCGAGCGCGCCGGGGTGCCCGCCTTCCTGGAGACC
TCCGCGCCCCGCAACCTCCCCTTCTACGAGCGGCTCGGCTTCACCGTCACCGCCGACGTCGAGGTGCCCG
AAGGACCGCGCACCTGGTGCATGACCCGCAAGCCCGGTGCCTGATGCATCGATGTCGACCTGCAGCCAAG
CTTATCGATAAAATAAAAGATTTTATTTAGTCTCCAGAAAAAGGGGGGAATGAAAGACCCCACCTGTAGG
TTTGGCAAGCTAGCTTAAGTAACGCCATTTTGCAAGGCATGGAAAATACATAACTGAGAATAGAGAAGTT
CAGATCAAGGTTAGGAACAGAGAGACAGCAGAATATGGGCCAAACAGGATATCTGTGGTAAGCAGTTCCT
GCCCCGGCTCAGGGCCAAGAACAGATGGTCCCCAGATGCGGTCCCGCCCTCAGCAGTTTCTAGAGAACCA
TCAGATGTTTCCAGGGTGCCCCAAGGACCTGAAATGACCCTGTGCCTTATTTGAACTAACCAATCAGTTC
GCTTCTCGCTTCTGTTCGCGCGCTTCTGCTCCCCGAGCTCAATAAAAGAGCCCACAACCCCTCACTCGGC
GCGCCAGTCCTCCGATAGACTGCGTCGCCCGGGTACCCGTGTATCCAATAAACCCTCTTGCAGTTGCATC
CGACTTGTGGTCTCGCTGTTCCTTGGGAGGGTCTCCTCTGAGTGATTGACTACCCGTCAGCGGGGGTCTT
TCATGGGTAACAGTTTCTTGAAGTTGGAGAACAACATTCTGAGGGTAGGAGTCGAATATTAAGTAATCCT
GACTCAATTAGCCACTGTTTTGAATCCACATACTCCAATACTCCTGAAATAGTTCATTATGGACAGCGCA
GAAAGAGCTGGGGAGAATTGTGAAATTGTTATCCGCTCACAATTCCACACAACATACGAGCCGGAAGCAT
AAAGTGTAAAGCCTGGGGTGCCTAATGAGTGAGCTAACTCACATTAATTGCGTTGCGCTCACTGCCCGCT
TTCCAGTCGGGAAACCTGTCGTGCCAGCTGCATTAATGAATCGGCCAACGCGCGGGGAGAGGCGGTTTGC
GTATTGGGCGCTCTTCCGCTTCCTCGCTCACTGACTCGCTGCGCTCGGTCGTTCGGCTGCGGCGAGCGGT
ATCAGCTCACTCAAAGGCGGTAATACGGTTATCCACAGAATCAGGGGATAACGCAGGAAAGAACATGTGA
GCAAAAGGCCAGCAAAAGGCCAGGAACCGTAAAAAGGCCGCGTTGCTGGCGTTTTTCCATAGGCTCCGCC
CCCCTGACGAGCATCACAAAAATCGACGCTCAAGTCAGAGGTGGCGAAACCCGACAGGACTATAAAGATA
CCAGGCGTTTCCCCCTGGAAGCTCCCTCGTGCGCTCTCCTGTTCCGACCCTGCCGCTTACCGGATACCTG
TCCGCCTTTCTCCCTTCGGGAAGCGTGGCGCTTTCTCATAGCTCACGCTGTAGGTATCTCAGTTCGGTGT
AGGTCGTTCGCTCCAAGCTGGGCTGTGTGCACGAACCCCCCGTTCAGCCCGACCGCTGCGCCTTATCCGG
TAACTATCGTCTTGAGTCCAACCCGGTAAGACACGACTTATCGCCACTGGCAGCAGCCACTGGTAACAGG
ATTAGCAGAGCGAGGTATGTAGGCGGTGCTACAGAGTTCTTGAAGTGGTGGCCTAACTACGGCTACACTA
GAAGAACAGTATTTGGTATCTGCGCTCTGCTGAAGCCAGTTACCTTCGGAAAAAGAGTTGGTAGCTCTTG
ATCCGGCAAACAAACCACCGCTGGTAGCGGTGGTTTTTTTGTTTGCAAGCAGCAGATTACGCGCAGAAAA
AAAGGATCTCAAGAAGATCCTTTGATCTTTTCTACGGGGTCTGACGCTCAGTGGAACGAAAACTCACGTT
AAGGGATTTTGGTCATGAGATTATCAAAAAGGATCTTCACCTAGATCCTTTTAAATTAAAAATGAAGTTT
TAAATCAATCTAAAGTATATATGAGTAAACTTGGTCTGACAGTTACCAATGCTTAATCAGTGAGGCACCT
ATCTCAGCGATCTGTCTATTTCGTTCATCCATAGTTGCCTGACTCCCCGTCGTGTAGATAACTACGATAC
GGGAGGGCTTACCATCTGGCCCCAGTGCTGCAATGATACCGCGAGACCCACGCTCACCGGCTCCAGATTT
ATCAGCAATAAACCAGCCAGCCGGAAGGGCCGAGCGCAGAAGTGGTCCTGCAACTTTATCCGCCTCCATC
CAGTCTATTAATTGTTGCCGGGAAGCTAGAGTAAGTAGTTCGCCAGTTAATAGTTTGCGCAACGTTGTTG
CCATTGCTACAGGCATCGTGGTGTCACGCTCGTCGTTTGGTATGGCTTCATTCAGCTCCGGTTCCCAACG
ATCAAGGCGAGTTACATGATCCCCCATGTTGTGCAAAAAAGCGGTTAGCTCCTTCGGTCCTCCGATCGTT
GTCAGAAGTAAGTTGGCCGCAGTGTTATCACTCATGGTTATGGCAGCACTGCATAATTCTCTTACTGTCA
TGCCATCCGTAAGATGCTTTTCTGTGACTGGTGAGTACTCAACCAAGTCATTCTGAGAATAGTGTATGCG
GCGACCGAGTTGCTCTTGCCCGGCGTCAATACGGGATAATACCGCGCCACATAGCAGAACTTTAAAAGTG
CTCATCATTGGAAAACGTTCTTCGGGGCGAAAACTCTCAAGGATCTTACCGCTGTTGAGATCCAGTTCGA
TGTAACCCACTCGTGCACCCAACTGATCTTCAGCATCTTTTACTTTCACCAGCGTTTCTGGGTGAGCAAA
AACAGGAAGGCAAAATGCCGCAAAAAAGGGAATAAGGGCGACACGGAAATGTTGAATACTCATACTCTTC
CTTTTTCAATATTATTGAAGCATTTATCAGGGTTATTGTCTCATGAGCGGATACATATTTGAATGTATTT
AGAAAAATAAACAAATAGGGGTTCCGCGCACATTTCCCCGAAAAGTGCCACCTGACGTCTAAGAAACCAT
TATTATCATGACATTAACCTATAAAAATAGGCGTATCACGAGGCCCTTTCGTCTCGCGCGTTTCGGTGAT
GACGGTGAAAACCTCTGACACATGCAGCTCCCGGAGACGGTCACAGCTTGTCTGTAAGCGGATGCCGGGA
GCAGACAAGCCCGTCAGGGCGCGTCAGCGGGTGTTGGCGGGTGTCGGGGCTGGCTTAACTATGCGGCATC
AGAGCAGATTGTACTGAGAGTGCACCATATGCGGTGTGAAATACCGCACAGATGCGTAAGGAGAAAATAC
CGCATCAGGCGCCATTCGCCATTCAGGCTGCGCAACTGTTGGGAAGGGCGATCGGTGCGGGCCTCTTCGC
TATTACGCCAGCTGGCGAAAGGGGGATGTGCTGCAAGGCGATTAAGTTGGGTAACGCCAGGGTTTTCCCA
GTCACGACGTTGTAAAACGACGGCGCAAGGAATGGTGCATGCAAGGAGATGGCGCCCAACAGTCCCCCGG
CCACGGGGCCTGCCACCATACCCACGCCGAAACAAGCGCTCATGAGCCCGAAGTGGCGAGCCCGATCTTC
CCCATCGGTGATGTCGGCGATATAGGCGCCAGCAACCGCACCTGTGGCGCCGGTGATGCCGGCCACGATG
CGTCCGGCGTAGAGGCGATTAGTCCAATTTGTTAAAGACAGGATATCAGTGGTCCAGGCTCTAGTTTTGA
CTCAACAATATCACCAGCTGAAGCCTATAGAGTACGAGCCATAGATAAAATAAAAGATTTTATTTAGTCT
CCAGAAAAAGGGGGGAATGAAAGACCCCACCTGTAGGTTTGGCAAGCTAGCTTAAGTAACGCCATTTTGC
AAGGCATGGAAAATACATAACTGAGAATAGAGAAGTTCAGATCAAGGTTAGGAACAGAGAGACAGCAGAA
TATGGGCCAAACAGGATATCTGTGGTAAGCAGTTCCTGCCCCGGCTCAGGGCCAAGAACAGATGGTCCCC
AGATGCGGTCCCGCCCTCAGCAGTTTCTAGAGAACCATCAGATGTTTCCAGGGTGCCCCAAGGACCTGAA
ATGACCCTGTGCCTTATTTGAACTAACCAATCAGTTCGCTTCTCGCTTCTGTTCGCGCGCTTCTGCTCCC
CGAGCTCAATAAAAGAGCCCACAACCCCTCACTCGGCGCGCCAGTCCTCCGATAGACTGCGTCGCCCGGG
TACCCGTATTCCCAATAAAGCCTCTTGCTGTTTGCATCCGAATCGTGGACTCGCTGATCCTTGGGAGGGT
CTCCTCAGATTGATTGACTGCCCACCTCGGGGGTCTTTCATTTGGAGGTTCCACCGAGATTTGGAGACCC
CTGCCCAGGGACCACCGACCCCCCCGCCGGGAGGTAAGCTGGCCAGCGGTCGTTTCGTGTCTGTCTCTGT
CTTTGTGCGTGTTTGTGCCGGCATCTAATGTTTGCGCCTGCGTCTGTACTAGTTAGCTAACTAGCTCTGT
ATCTGGCGGACCCGTGGTGGAACTGACGAGTTCTGAACACCCGGCCGCAACCCTGGGAGACGTCCCAGGG
ACTTTGGGGGCCGTTTTTGTGGCCCGACCTGAGGAAGGGAGTCGATGTGGAATCCGACCCCGTCAGGATA
TGTGGTTCTGGTAGGAGACGAGAACCTAAAACAGTTCCCGCCTCCGTCTGAATTTTTGCTTTCGGTTTGG
AACCGAAGCCGCGCGTCTTGTCTGCTGCAGCGCTGCAGCATCGTTCTGTGTTGTCTCTGTCTGACTGTGT
TTCTGTATTTGTCTGAAAATTAG
