>Addgene plasmid #22583 | Flag-HA-USP43 | addgene partial sequence | sequence record 28385 | 22583 with HarMSCVb (caggtcccctacatcgtgac)
CCTTTGTACNCCCTAAGCCTCCGCCTCCTCTTCCTCCATCCNNCCNNNNTCTCCCCCTTGAACCTCCTCG
TTCGACCCCGCCTCGATCCTCCCTTTATCCAGCCCTCACTCCTTCTCTAGGCGCCGGAATTAGATCTGCC
ACCATGGACTACAAGGATGACGATGACAAGCTCGATGGAGGATACCCATACGATGTTCCAGATTACGCTG
CTCGAGGTTATCAAACAAGTTTGTACAAAAAAGTTGGCATGTGTTTCATGAACGCGGTGGTGCAGTGTCT
CAGCAACACCGACCTGCTGGCCGAGTTCCTGGCGCTGGGGCGCTACCGGGCGGCTCCGGGCCGCGCCGAG
GTCACCGAGCAGCTGGCGGCGCTGGTGCGCGCGCTCTGGACTCGCGAATACACGCCCCAACTTTCTGCGG
AGTTCAAGAATGCAGTTTCCAAGTACGGCTCTCAGTTCCAAGGCAATTCCCAGCACGACGCCCTGGAATT
CCTGCTCTGGTTGCTGGATCGTGTACATGAGGACCTGGAGGGTTCATCCCGAGGGCCGGTGTCGGAGAAG
CTTCCGCCTGAAGCCACTAAAACCTCTGAGAACTGCCTGTCACCATCAGCTCAGCTTCCTCTAGGTCAAA
GCTTTGTGCAAAGCCACTTTCAAGCACAATATAGATCTTCCTTGACTTGTCCCCACTGCCTGAAACAGAN
CAANCACCTTTGATCCTTTCCTGTGTGTGTCCCTACCTATCCCCCTTGCGCCAGACGANGGTTCTTGANT
GTCACCTTGNTCTTCCCNTCTAAGANCCAGCGGTTCCTG
